Addgene plasmid #106776: gh106
Purpose: expression of gRNA targeting B3GALT2
Depositing lab: Eric-Paul Bennett. Depositing organization: University of Copenhagen. Publication: A validated gRNA library for CRISPR/Cas9 targeting of the human glycosyltransferase genome. Narimatsu Y, Joshi HJ, Zhang Y, Gomes C, Chen YH, Lorenzetti F, Furukawa S, Schjoldager K, Hansen L, Clausen H, Bennett EP, Wandall HH. Glycobiology. 2018 Jan 5. pii: 4791732. doi: 10.1093/glycob/cwx101. PubMed 29315387.
Backbone
  Vector backbone: EPB104
  Backbone manufacturer: Eric-Paul Bennett (Addgene plasmid # 68369)
  Backbone size w/o insert (bp): 2376
  Vector type: Mammalian Expression
Growth in bacteria
  Bacterial resistance: Ampicillin, 100 μg/mL
  Growth temperature: 37°C
  Growth strain: DH5alpha
  Copy number: High Copy
Gene/Insert
  Gene/Insert name: B3GALT2
  gRNA/shRNA sequence: CCTGTGACATACACTTTCCG
  Species: H. sapiens (human)
  Entrez Gene: B3GALT2 (a.k.a. BETA3GALT2, GLCT2, beta3Gal-T2)
  Cloning method: Restriction Enzyme; 5′ cloning site unknown (unknown if destroyed); 3′ cloning site unknown (unknown if destroyed)
  Sequencing primers: 5′ T7NP
Terms and licenses: Academic/Nonprofit Terms; Industry Terms: Not Available to Industry
How to cite: gh106 was a gift from Eric-Paul Bennett (Addgene plasmid # 106776 ; http://n2t.net/addgene:106776 ; RRID:Addgene_106776)
