[The description below was written by a language model from this plasmid's Addgene catalogue record and pLannotate feature annotations shown in this document.]
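Description:
gh106 is a small mammalian expression plasmid (about 2.7 kb in the sequenced record) that produces a single guide RNA directed against human B3GALT2, a beta-1,3-galactosyltransferase gene. It is built on the EPB104 gRNA-cloning backbone and belongs to a validated collection of guides covering the human glycosyltransferase genes. In bacteria it is maintained through a high-copy ColE1/pUC-type origin and selected with ampicillin via the β-lactamase gene and its native bla promoter.

The functional cassette is simple: a human U6 promoter, which recruits RNA polymerase III to give defined small-RNA transcripts, is followed by a short gap in the annotation and then by the Streptococcus pyogenes Cas9 guide RNA scaffold. The unannotated interval between promoter and scaffold is the expected position of the 20-nucleotide B3GALT2 targeting spacer, which was inserted by restriction cloning, although the record does not identify the sites used. The plasmid carries no Cas9 gene and no mammalian selection marker or reporter, so the nuclease must be supplied separately, for example from a co-transfected plasmid or a Cas9-expressing cell line.

The remaining annotations are short remnants of the cloning backbone rather than working parts: fragments of lacI, an RSF origin, an M13 origin and lacZα, plus a T7 promoter lying just upstream of the U6 promoter in the circular map, consistent with the T7-region primer listed for sequencing the insert. The construct is typically used for transient delivery into human cells to disrupt B3GALT2 in studies of glycosylation.
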