Features (pLannotate 1.2.2; 10 found; start..end, strand, type, name):
      1..241     +  promoter       U6 promoter: RNA polymerase III promoter for human U6 snRNA
    271..346     +  misc_RNA       gRNA scaffold: guide RNA scaffold for the Streptococcus pyogenes CRISPR/Cas9 system
    393..440     -  CDS            lacI (fragment): lac repressor; lacI; The lac repressor binds to the lac operator to inhibit transcription in E. coli. This inhibition can be relieved by adding lactose or isopropyl-β-D-thiogalactopyranoside (IPTG).
    477..517     -  rep_origin     RSF ori (fragment): Plasmids containing the RSF 1030 origin of replication can be propagated in E. coli cells that contain additional plasmids with compatible origins.
    595..1183    -  rep_origin     ori: high-copy-number ColE1/pMB1/pBR322/pUC origin of replication
   1354..2214    -  CDS            AmpR: β-lactamase; bla; confers resistance to ampicillin, carbenicillin, and related antibiotics
   2215..2319    -  promoter       AmpR promoter: bla
   2345..2476    -  rep_origin     M13 ori (fragment): M13 bacteriophage origin of replication; arrow indicates direction of (+) strand synthesis
   2497..2653    -  CDS            lacZα (fragment): LacZα fragment of β-galactosidase; lacZ fragment
   2662..2680    +  promoter       T7 promoter: promoter for bacteriophage T7 RNA polymerase
>Addgene plasmid #106776 | gh106 | addgene full sequence | sequence record 243073 | Addgene NGS Result
GAGGGCCTATTTCCCATGATTCCTTCATATTTGCATATACGATACAAGGCTGTTAGAGAGATAATTGGAA
TTAATTTGACTGTAAACACAAAGATATTAGTACAAAATACGTGACGTAGAAAGTAATAATTTCTTGGGTA
GTTTGCAGTTTTAAAATTATGTTTTAAAATGGACTATCATATGCTTACCGTAACTTGAAAGTATTTCGAT
TTCTTGGCTTTATATATCTTGTGGAAAGGACGAAACACCGCCTGTGACATACACTTTCCGGTTTTAGAGC
TAGAAATAGCAAGTTAAAATAAGGCTAGTCCGTTATCAACTTGAAAAAGTGGCACCGAGTCGGTGCTTTT
TTTGGTACCTGGAGCACAAGACTGGCCTCATGGGCCTTCCGCTCACTGCCCGCTTTCCAGTCGGGAAACC
TGTCGTGCCAGCTGCATTAACATGGTCATAGCTGTTTCCTTGCGTATTGGGCGCTCTCCGCTTCCTCGCT
CACTGACTCGCTGCGCTCGGTCGTTCGGGTAAAGCCTGGGGTGCCTAATGAGCAAAAGGCCAGCAAAAGG
CCAGGAACCGTAAAAAGGCCGCGTTGCTGGCGTTTTTCCATAGGCTCCGCCCCCCTGACGAGCATCACAA
AAATCGACGCTCAAGTCAGAGGTGGCGAAACCCGACAGGACTATAAAGATACCAGGCGTTTCCCCCTGGA
AGCTCCCTCGTGCGCTCTCCTGTTCCGACCCTGCCGCTTACCGGATACCTGTCCGCCTTTCTCCCTTCGG
GAAGCGTGGCGCTTTCTCATAGCTCACGCTGTAGGTATCTCAGTTCGGTGTAGGTCGTTCGCTCCAAGCT
GGGCTGTGTGCACGAACCCCCCGTTCAGCCCGACCGCTGCGCCTTATCCGGTAACTATCGTCTTGAGTCC
AACCCGGTAAGACACGACTTATCGCCACTGGCAGCAGCCACTGGTAACAGGATTAGCAGAGCGAGGTATG
TAGGCGGTGCTACAGAGTTCTTGAAGTGGTGGCCTAACTACGGCTACACTAGAAGAACAGTATTTGGTAT
CTGCGCTCTGCTGAAGCCAGTTACCTTCGGAAAAAGAGTTGGTAGCTCTTGATCCGGCAAACAAACCACC
GCTGGTAGCGGTGGTTTTTTTGTTTGCAAGCAGCAGATTACGCGCAGAAAAAAAGGATCTCAAGAAGATC
CTTTGATCTTTTCTACGGGGTCTGACGCTCAGTGGAACGAAAACTCACGTTAAGGGATTTTGGTCATGAG
ATTATCAAAAAGGATCTTCACCTAGATCCTTTTAAATTAAAAATGAAGTTTTAAATCAATCTAAAGTATA
TATGAGTAAACTTGGTCTGACAGTTACCAATGCTTAATCAGTGAGGCACCTATCTCAGCGATCTGTCTAT
TTCGTTCATCCATAGTTGCCTGACTCCCCGTCGTGTAGATAACTACGATACGGGAGGGCTTACCATCTGG
CCCCAGTGCTGCAATGATACCGCGAGAACCACGCTCACCGGCTCCAGATTTATCAGCAATAAACCAGCCA
GCCGGAAGGGCCGAGCGCAGAAGTGGTCCTGCAACTTTATCCGCCTCCATCCAGTCTATTAATTGTTGCC
GGGAAGCTAGAGTAAGTAGTTCGCCAGTTAATAGTTTGCGCAACGTTGTTGCCATTGCTACAGGCATCGT
GGTGTCACGCTCGTCGTTTGGTATGGCTTCATTCAGCTCCGGTTCCCAACGATCAAGGCGAGTTACATGA
TCCCCCATGTTGTGCAAAAAAGCGGTTAGCTCCTTCGGTCCTCCGATCGTTGTCAGAAGTAAGTTGGCCG
CAGTGTTATCACTCATGGTTATGGCAGCACTGCATAATTCTCTTACTGTCATGCCATCCGTAAGATGCTT
TTCTGTGACTGGTGAGTACTCAACCAAGTCATTCTGAGAATAGTGTATGCGGCGACCGAGTTGCTCTTGC
CCGGCGTCAATACGGGATAATACCGCGCCACATAGCAGAACTTTAAAAGTGCTCATCATTGGAAAACGTT
CTTCGGGGCGAAAACTCTCAAGGATCTTACCGCTGTTGAGATCCAGTTCGATGTAACCCACTCGTGCACC
CAACTGATCTTCAGCATCTTTTACTTTCACCAGCGTTTCTGGGTGAGCAAAAACAGGAAGGCAAAATGCC
GCAAAAAAGGGAATAAGGGCGACACGGAAATGTTGAATACTCATACTCTTCCTTTTTCAATATTATTGAA
GCATTTATCAGGGTTATTGTCTCATGAGCGGATACATATTTGAATGTATTTAGAAAAATAAACAAATAGG
GGTTCCGCGCACATTTCCCCGAAAAGTGCCACCTAAATTGTAAGCGTTAATATTTTGTTAAAATTCGCGT
TAAATTTTTGTTAAATCAGCTCATTTTTTAACCAATAGGCCGAAATCGGCAAAATCCCTTATAAATCAAA
AGAATAGACCGAGATAGGGTTGAGTGGCCGCTACAGGGCGCTCCCATTCGCCATTCAGGCTGCGCAACTG
TTGGGAAGGGCGTTTCGGTGCGGGCCTCTTCGCTATTACGCCAGCTGGCGAAAGGGGGATGTGCTGCAAG
GCGATTAAGTTGGGTAACGCCAGGGTTTTCCCAGTCACGACGTTGTAAAACGACGGCCAGTGAGCGCGAC
GTAATACGACTCACTATAGGGCGAATTGGCGGAAGGCCGTCAAGGCCACGTGTCTTGTCCAGAGCTCGAT
ATCGAATTAATTC
